Addgene plasmid #143899: TFORF1011
Purpose: Lentiviral vector for overexpressing transcription factor ORFs with unique 24-bp barcodes. Barcodes facilitate identification of transcription factors in pooled screens.
Depositing lab: Feng Zhang. Depositing organization: Broad Institute. Publication: A transcription factor atlas of directed differentiation. Joung J, Ma S, Tay T, Geiger-Schuller KR, Kirchgatterer PC, Verdine VK, Guo B, Arias-Garcia MA, Allen WE, Singh A, Kuksenko O, Abudayyeh OO, Gootenberg JS, Fu Z, Macrae RK, Buenrostro JD, Regev A, Zhang F. Cell. 2023 Jan 5;186(1):209-229.e26. doi: 10.1016/j.cell.2022.11.026. PubMed 36608654.
Backbone
  Vector backbone: pLX_TRC317
  Backbone manufacturer: Broad Institute Genetic Perturbation Platform
  Backbone size w/o insert (bp): 8264
  Vector type: Mammalian Expression, Lentiviral
  Selectable markers: Puromycin
Growth in bacteria
  Bacterial resistance: Ampicillin, 100 μg/mL
  Growth temperature: 37°C
  Growth strain: NEB Stable
  Copy number: High Copy
Gene/Insert
  Gene/Insert name: ZNF546
  Species: H. sapiens (human)
  Insert size (bp): 2612
  Entrez Gene: ZNF546 (a.k.a. ZNF49, MGC43537)
  Promoter: EF1a
  Cloning method: Unknown
  Sequencing primers: 5′ GGGTGGAGACTGAAGTTAGGCCAG; 3′ CACATAGCGTAAAAGGAGCAACATAG
Terms and licenses: Academic/Nonprofit Terms; Industry Terms: Not Available to Industry
Depositor comments: NM_178544,XM_011526899,ENST00000347077 . The transcription factor ORF portion of this plasmid was synthesized by Genewiz. Please test multiple small colonies in case of plasmid recombination. To make this collection available in a timely manner, a portion of this collection was not fully sequenced by Addgene. If an Addgene verified full plasmid sequence is not available, please contact us prior to placing an order to request the full sequence.
How to cite: TFORF1011 was a gift from Feng Zhang (Addgene plasmid # 143899 ; http://n2t.net/addgene:143899 ; RRID:Addgene_143899)
