[The description below was written by a language model from this plasmid's Addgene catalogue record and pLannotate feature annotations shown in this document.]
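Description:
TFORF1011 is a lentiviral mammalian expression plasmid built on the pLX_TRC317 backbone and carrying the human zinc-finger gene ZNF546 (also known as ZNF49) as an overexpression ORF. It belongs to a barcoded transcription factor ORF collection in which each clone carries a unique 24-bp barcode, so that individual factors can be identified by sequencing in pooled screens such as directed-differentiation experiments. In bacteria the plasmid is maintained by a high-copy ColE1/pUC-type origin and selected with ampicillin through the β-lactamase gene. An f1 origin and remnants of a lac/T7/T3 cloning region are also present in the backbone. The depositor warns that recombination can occur, as is common for LTR-containing plasmids.

The transfer cassette has a third-generation, self-inactivating layout. An RSV promoter fused to a truncated HIV-1 5' LTR drives genomic RNA production in packaging cells, followed by the Ψ packaging signal, a gag fragment, the RRE for Rev-dependent export, and a cPPT/CTS element. It ends in a ΔU3 3' LTR and an SV40 polyadenylation signal. Within the provirus, an SV40 early promoter expresses puromycin N-acetyltransferase for selecting transduced cells. The strong constitutive EF-1α promoter drives the ZNF546 ORF, with a WPRE downstream to enhance transcript stability and expression.

The automated annotation marks only the first roughly 700 bp after the promoter as ZNF546, whereas the catalogue lists a 2,612-bp insert. The unannotated stretch before the WPRE presumably holds the rest of the ORF and the barcode, though the feature table does not mark the barcode explicitly. The ORF was produced synthetically.
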