Features (pLannotate 1.2.2; 31 found; start..end, strand, type, name):
      5..231     +  promoter       RSV promoter: Rous sarcoma virus enhancer/promoter
    232..412     +  LTR            5' LTR (truncated): truncated 5' long terminal repeat (LTR) from HIV-1
    459..584     +  misc_feature   HIV-1 Ψ: packaging signal of human immunodeficiency virus type 1
    568..931     +  CDS            HIV-1 gag (fragment): gag protein from human immunodeficiency virus 1; gag
   1077..1310    +  misc_feature   RRE: The Rev response element (RRE) of HIV-1 allows for Rev-dependent mRNA export from the nucleus to the cytoplasm.
   1687..1713    +  CDS            Rev (fragment): human immunodeficiency virus 1 (HIV-1) Rev protein; rev; enhances nuclear export of unspliced and incompletely spliced viral mRNAs
   1720..1743    +  promoter       SV40 promoter (fragment): SV40 early promoter
   1744..1815    +  promoter       SV40 promoter (fragment): SV40 enhancer and early promoter
   1839..1974    +  rep_origin     SV40 ori: SV40 origin of replication
   2020..2616    +  CDS            PuroR (fragment): puromycin N-acetyltransferase; pac from Streptomyces; confers resistance to puromycin
   2665..2782    +  misc_feature   cPPT/CTS: central polypurine tract and central termination sequence of HIV-1
   2847..2913    +  CDS            small t antigen (fragment): SV40 (simian virus 40) small t antigen
   2920..4098    +  promoter       EF-1α promoter: strong constitutive promoter for human elongation factor EF-1α
   4115..4822    +  CDS            ZNF546 (fragment): ZN546_HUMAN - Also known as ZNF49. Experimental evidence at protein level: Swiss-Prot protein existence level 1. May be involved in transcriptional regulation. From Homo sapiens (Human).
   6638..6691    +  promoter       U6 promoter (fragment): RNA polymerase III promoter for human U6 snRNA
   6733..7321    +  misc_feature   WPRE: woodchuck hepatitis virus posttranscriptional regulatory element
   7372..7391    +  misc_feature   cPPT/CTS (fragment): central polypurine tract and central termination sequence of HIV-1
   7393..7626    +  LTR            3' LTR (ΔU3): self-inactivating 3' long terminal repeat (LTR) from HIV-1
   7704..7825    +  polyA_signal   SV40 poly(A) signal: SV40 polyadenylation signal
   7865..8000    +  rep_origin     SV40 ori: SV40 origin of replication
   8021..8039    -  promoter       T7 promoter: promoter for bacteriophage T7 RNA polymerase
   8047..8202    +  CDS            lacZα (fragment): LacZα fragment of β-galactosidase; lacZ fragment
   8207..8635    +  rep_origin     f1 ori (sequence partly withheld): f1 bacteriophage origin of replication; arrow indicates direction of (+) strand synthesis
   8688..8792    +  promoter       AmpR promoter: bla
   8793..9653    +  CDS            AmpR: β-lactamase; bla; confers resistance to ampicillin, carbenicillin, and related antibiotics
   9824..10412   +  rep_origin     ori: high-copy-number ColE1/pMB1/pBR322/pUC origin of replication
  10595..10687   +  CDS            lacI (fragment): lac repressor; lacI; The lac repressor binds to the lac operator to inhibit transcription in E. coli. This inhibition can be relieved by adding lactose or isopropyl-β-D-thiogalactopyranoside (IPTG).
  10700..10721   +  protein_bind   CAP binding site: CAP binding activates transcription in the presence of cAMP. E. coli catabolite activator protein
  10736..10766   +  promoter       lac promoter: promoter for the E. coli lac operon
  10770..10792   +  protein_bind   lac operator (fragment): The lac repressor binds to the lac operator to inhibit transcription in E. coli. This inhibition can be relieved by adding lactose or isopropyl-β-D-thiogalactopyranoside (IPTG). lac repressor encoded by lacI
  10835..10853   +  promoter       T3 promoter: promoter for bacteriophage T3 RNA polymerase
>Addgene plasmid #143899 | TFORF1011 | addgene full sequence | sequence record 404565 | Addgene NGS Result
TTAATGTAGTCTTATGCAATACTCTTGTAGTCTTGCAACATGGTAACGATGAGTTAGCAACATGCCTTAC
AAGGAGAGAAAAAGCACCGTGCATGCCGATTGGTGGAAGTAAGGTGGTACGATCGTGCCTTATTAGGAAG
GCAACAGACGGGTCTGACATGGATTGGACGAACCACTGAATTGCCGCATTGCAGAGATATTGTATTTAAG
TGCCTAGCTCGATACATAAACGGGTCTCTCTGGTTAGACCAGATCTGAGCCTGGGAGCTCTCTGGCTAAC
TAGGGAACCCACTGCTTAAGCCTCAATAAAGCTTGCCTTGAGTGCTTCAAGTAGTGTGTGCCCGTCTGTT
GTGTGACTCTGGTAACTAGAGATCCCTCAGACCCTTTTAGTCAGTGTGGAAAATCTCTAGCAGTGGCGCC
CGAACAGGGACTTGAAAGCGAAAGGGAAACCAGAGGAGCTCTCTCGACGCAGGACTCGGCTTGCTGAAGC
GCGCACGGCAAGAGGCGAGGGGCGGCGACTGGTGAGTACGCCAAAAATTTTGACTAGCGGAGGCTAGAAG
GAGAGAGATGGGTGCGAGAGCGTCAGTATTAAGCGGGGGAGAATTAGATCGCGATGGGAAAAAATTCGGT
TAAGGCCAGGGGGAAAGAAAAAATATAAATTAAAACATATAGTATGGGCAAGCAGGGAGCTAGAACGATT
CGCAGTTAATCCTGGCCTGTTAGAAACATCAGAAGGCTGTAGACAAATACTGGGACAGCTACAACCATCC
CTTCAGACAGGATCAGAAGAACTTAGATCATTATATAATACAGTAGCAACCCTCTATTGTGTGCATCAAA
GGATAGAGATAAAAGACACCAAGGAAGCTTTAGACAAGATAGAGGAAGAGCAAAACAAAAGTAAGACCAC
CGCACAGCAAGCGGCCGCTGATCTTCAGACCTGGAGGAGGAGATATGAGGGACAATTGGAGAAGTGAATT
ATATAAATATAAAGTAGTAAAAATTGAACCATTAGGAGTAGCACCCACCAAGGCAAAGAGAAGAGTGGTG
CAGAGAGAAAAAAGAGCAGTGGGAATAGGAGCTTTGTTCCTTGGGTTCTTGGGAGCAGCAGGAAGCACTA
TGGGCGCAGCGTCAATGACGCTGACGGTACAGGCCAGACAATTATTGTCTGGTATAGTGCAGCAGCAGAA
CAATTTGCTGAGGGCTATTGAGGCGCAACAGCATCTGTTGCAACTCACAGTCTGGGGCATCAAGCAGCTC
CAGGCAAGAATCCTGGCTGTGGAAAGATACCTAAAGGATCAACAGCTCCTGGGGATTTGGGGTTGCTCTG
GAAAACTCATTTGCACCACTGCTGTGCCTTGGAATGCTAGTTGGAGTAATAAATCTCTGGAACAGATTTG
GAATCACACGACCTGGATGGAGTGGGACAGAGAAATTAACAATTACACAAGCTTAATACACTCCTTAATT
GAAGAATCGCAAAACCAGCAAGAAAAGAATGAACAAGAATTATTGGAATTAGATAAATGGGCAAGTTTGT
GGAATTGGTTTAACATAACAAATTGGCTGTGGTATATAAAATTATTCATAATGATAGTAGGAGGCTTGGT
AGGTTTAAGAATAGTTTTTGCTGTACTTTCTATAGTGAATAGAGTTAGGCAGGGATATTCACCATTATCG
TTTCAGACCCACCTCCCAACCCCGAGGGGACCCATGCATTGCATCTCAATTAGTCAGCAACCAGGTGTGG
AAAGTCCCCAGGCTCCCCAGCAGGCAGAAGTATGCAAAGCATGCGTCTCAATTAGTCAGCAACCATAGTC
CCGCCCCTAACTCCGCCCATCCCGCCCCTAACTCCGCCCAGTTCCGCCCATTCTCCGCCCCATGGCTGAC
TAATTTTTTTTATTTATGCAGAGGCCGAGGCCGCCTCGGCCTCTGAGCTATTCCAGAAGTAGTGAGGAGG
CTTTTTTGGAGGCCTAGGCTTTTGCAAAAAGCTTTCTAGAGGTACCACCGGAGCTTACCATGACCGAGTA
CAAGCCCACGGTGCGCCTCGCCACCCGCGACGACGTCCCCAGGGCCGTACGCACCCTCGCCGCCGCGTTC
GCCGACTACCCCGCCACGCGCCACACCGTCGATCCGGACCGCCACATCGAGCGGGTCACCGAGCTGCAAG
AACTCTTCCTCACGCGCGTCGGGCTCGACATCGGCAAGGTGTGGGTCGCGGACGACGGCGCCGCCGTGGC
GGTCTGGACCACGCCGGAGAGCGTCGAAGCGGGGGCGGTGTTCGCCGAGATCGGCCCGCGCATGGCCGAG
TTGAGCGGTTCCCGGCTGGCCGCGCAGCAACAGATGGAAGGCCTCCTGGCGCCGCACCGGCCCAAGGAGC
CCGCGTGGTTCCTGGCCACCGTCGGCGTCTCGCCCGACCACCAGGGCAAGGGTCTGGGCAGCGCCGTCGT
GCTCCCCGGAGTGGAGGCGGCCGAGCGCGCCGGGGTGCCCGCCTTCCTGGAGACCTCCGCGCCCCGCAAC
CTCCCCTTCTACGAGCGGCTCGGCTTCACCGTCACCGCCGACGTCGAGGTGCCCGAAGGACCGCGCACCT
GGTGCATGACCCGCAAGCCCGGTGCCAGTTAACGAATTCTAGATCTTGAGACAAATGGCAGTATTCATCC
ACAATTTTAAAAGAAAAGGGGGGATTGGGGGGTACAGTGCAGGGGAAAGAATAGTAGACATAATAGCAAC
AGACATACAAACTAAAGAATTACAAAAACAAATTACAAAAATTCAAAATTTTCGGGTTTATTACAGGGAC
AGCAGAGATCCACTTTGGCGCCGGCTCGAGGCCTGCAGGTGCAAAGATGGATAAAGTTTTAAACAGAGAG
GAATCTTTGCAGCTAATGGACCTTCTAGGTCTTGAAAGGAGTGGGAATTGGCTCCGGTGCCCGTCAGTGG
GCAGAGCGCACATCGCCCACAGTCCCCGAGAAGTTGGGGGGAGGGGTCGGCAATTGAACCGGTGCCTAGA
GAAGGTGGCGCGGGGTAAACTGGGAAAGTGATGTCGTGTACTGGCTCCGCCTTTTTCCCGAGGGTGGGGG
AGAACCGTATATAAGTGCAGTAGTCGCCGTGAACGTTCTTTTTCGCAACGGGTTTGCCGCCAGAACACAG
GTAAGTGCCGTGTGTGGTTCCCGCGGGCCTGGCCTCTTTACGGGTTATGGCCCTTGCGTGCCTTGAATTA
CTTCCACCTGGCTGCAGTACGTGATTCTTGATCCCGAGCTTCGGGTTGGAAGTGGGTGGGAGAGTTCGAG
GCCTTGCGCTTAAGGAGCCCCTTCGCCTCGTGCTTGAGTTGAGGCCTGGCCTGGGCGCTGGGGCCGCCGC
GTGCGAATCTGGTGGCACCTTCGCGCCTGTCTCGCTGCTTTCGATAAGTCTCTAGCCATTTAAAATTTTT
GATGACCTGCTGCGACGCTTTTTTTCTGGCAAGATAGTCTTGTAAATGCGGGCCAAGATCTGCACACTGG
TATTTCGGTTTTTGGGGCCGCGGGCGGCGACGGGGCCCGTGCGTCCCAGCGCACATGTTCGGCGAGGCGG
GGCCTGCGAGCGCGGCCACCGAGAATCGGACGGGGGTAGTCTCAAGCTGGCCGGCCTGCTCTGGTGCCTG
GCCTCGCGCCGCCGTGTATCGCCCCGCCCTGGGCGGCAAGGCTGGCCCGGTCGGCACCAGTTGCGTGAGC
GGAAAGATGGCCGCTTCCCGGCCCTGCTGCAGGGAGCTCAAAATGGAGGACGCGGCGCTCGGGAGAGCGG
GCGGGTGAGTCACCCACACAAAGGAAAAGGGCCTTTCCGTCCTCAGCCGTCGCTTCATGTGACTCCACGG
AGTACCGGGCGCCGTCCAGGCACCTCGATTAGTTCTCGAGCTTTTGGAGTACGTCGTCTTTAGGTTGGGG
GGAGGGGTTTTATGCGATGGAGTTTCCCCACACTGAGTGGGTGGAGACTGAAGTTAGGCCAGCTTGGCAC
TTGATGTAATTCTCCTTGGAATTTGCCCTTTTTGAGTTTGGATCTTGGTTCATTCTCAAGCCTCAGACAG
TGGTTCAAAGTTTTTTTCTTCCATTTCAGGTGTCGTGAGGCTAGCACCGCCACCATGCAGGTGGACCCTC
CTCTTCACGGGCCTCCAAATGACTTTCTCATTTTTCAAATCATTCCTCTGCACTCACTTTCTATAATGCC
CCGGTTTCTCTGGATTCTGTGCTTCTCCATGGAGGAAACTCAAGGAGAACTGACAAGTTCTTGTGGTTCT
AAAACCATGGCCAATGTATCTTTGGCATTTAGGGATGTGTCCATAGACCTCTCCCAAGAGGAGTGGGAGT
GCCTGGACGCTGTGCAGAGGGACTTGTACAAGGATGTGATGTTGGAGAACTACAGCAACCTGGTCTCACT
GGGATATACCATTCCTAAGCCAGATGTGATTACTTTATTGGAGCAAGAGAAAGAGCCCTGGATAGTAATG
AGGGAAGGGACAAGGAATTGGTTCACAGATTTGGAATACAAGTATATTACCAAGAATTTGCTTTCAGAAA
AGAATGTTTGCAAAATCTATTTATCTCAATTGCAGACAGGGGAAAAAAGTAAAAACACCATCCATGAGGA
CACCATTTTCAGAAATGGTTTGCAGTGTAAACATGAATTTGAGAGACAAGAGAGACATCAGATGGGATGC
GTTAGTCAAATGCTAATCCAAAAACAAATATCTCATCCTCTACATCCAAAAATTCATGCTAGAGAGAAAT
CATATGAATGTAAGGAATGTAGAAAGGCCTTTAGACAACAGTCATACCTTATTCAACATCTGAGAATTCA
CACTGGTGAGAGACCCTATAAATGTATGGAATGTGGAAAGGCCTTTTGTCGAGTGGGAGACCTTAGAGTA
CATCACACAATCCATGCTGGGGAGAGACCCTATGAATGTAAAGAATGTGGGAAGGCCTTTAGACTTCATT
ATCACCTTACTGAACATCAGAGAATACATTCTGGTGTGAAACCCTACGAGTGTAAGGAATGTGGGAAAGC
CTTTAGTCGTGTTAGAGACCTTAGAGTACATCAGACAATTCATGCTGGAGAGAGACCTTATGAATGTAAA
GAATGTGGGAAGGCCTTTAGACTTCATTATCAACTAACTGAACATCAAAGAATTCATACTGGTGAGAGGC
CTTATGAATGTAAGGTTTGTGGCAAGACCTTTAGGGTACAACGACATATTAGTCAACATCAGAAAATTCA
TACTGGTGTCAAACCCTATAAATGTAATGAATGTGGGAAGGCCTTTAGTCATGGCTCATACCTTGTTCAA
CATCAGAAAATTCATACTGGTGAAAAACCCTACGAATGTAAAGAATGTGGTAAGTCCTTTAGTTTTCATG
CAGAACTTGCTCGACATCGTAGAATTCATACTGGTGAGAAACCCTATGAATGTAGAGAATGTGGAAAAGC
CTTTCGTCTTCAAACGGAACTTACTCGGCATCATAGAACTCATACTGGTGAGAAACCCTATGAATGTAAG
GAATGTGGGAAGGCCTTTATTTGTGGTTATCAACTTACTTTACATCTGAGAACTCACACCGGTGAGATTC
CCTATGAATGTAAGGAATGTGGAAAAACCTTCAGTAGTCGCTATCATCTCACTCAACACTACAGAATTCA
TACTGGTGAGAAACCCTACATATGTAACGAATGTGGAAAAGCCTTTCGTCTTCAAGGAGAACTTACCCGA
CATCACAGAATTCATACATGTGAGAAACCCTATGAATGTAAGGAATGTGGGAAGGCTTTTATTCATAGCA
ATCAATTTATTTCACACCAGCGAATTCACACCAGTGAGAGCACCTACATATGTAAAGAATGTGGGAAGAT
TTTTAGTCGTCGCTATAATCTTACTCAACATTTTAAAATTCATACTGGTGAAAAACCCTACATATGTAAT
GAATGTGGGAAAGCCTTTCGATTTCAAACAGAACTTACTCAGCATCACAGAATTCATACTGGTGAAAAAC
CCTATAAATGTACAGAATGTGGGAAGGCCTTTATTCGTAGCACTCATCTCACGCAACATCACAGAATTCA
TACTGGTGAGAAACCCTACGAATGTACGGAATGTGGGAAGACGTTTAGTCGGCACTATCATCTTACTCAA
CATCACAGAGGCCATACTGGTGAGAAGCCCTACATATGTAATGAATGTGGGAATGCTTTTATTTGCAGTT
ATCGACTTACATTACATCAAAGAATTCACACTGGTGAGCTTCCATATGAATGTAAGGAATGTGGAAAGAC
CTTTAGTCGTCGGTATCATCTTACTCAACATTTTAGACTTCATACTGGTGAGAAACCTTATAGCTGTAAA
GAATGTGGGAATGCCTTTCGTCTTCAAGCAGAACTTACTCGACATCACATAGTTCACACGGGTGAGAAAC
CCTATAAATGTAAAGAATGTGGGAAAGCCTTCAGTGTTAATTCAGAACTTACTCGACATCACAGAATTCA
TACTGGTGAAAAACCCTATCAATGTAAAGAATGTGGAAAAGCCTTTATTCGTAGTGATCAACTTACTTTA
CATCAGAGAAATCATATTAGTGAGGAAGTCCTATGCATAATGTAGTAATGAACTAGTCCGTAACTTGAAA
GTATTTCGATTTCTTGGCTTTATATATCTTGTGGAAAGGACGAAAACGCTACTGAGGACGCTCCATAACG
CGTTAAGTCGACAATCAACCTCTGGATTACAAAATTTGTGAAAGATTGACTGGTATTCTTAACTATGTTG
CTCCTTTTACGCTATGTGGATACGCTGCTTTAATGCCTTTGTATCATGCTATTGCTTCCCGTATGGCTTT
CATTTTCTCCTCCTTGTATAAATCCTGGTTGCTGTCTCTTTATGAGGAGTTGTGGCCCGTTGTCAGGCAA
CGTGGCGTGGTGTGCACTGTGTTTGCTGACGCAACCCCCACTGGTTGGGGCATTGCCACCACCTGTCAGC
TCCTTTCCGGGACTTTCGCTTTCCCCCTCCCTATTGCCACGGCGGAACTCATCGCCGCCTGCCTTGCCCG
CTGCTGGACAGGGGCTCGGCTGTTGGGCACTGACAATTCCGTGGTGTTGTCGGGGAAATCATCGTCCTTT
CCTTGGCTGCTCGCCTGTGTTGCCACCTGGATTCTGCGCGGGACGTCCTTCTGCTACGTCCCTTCGGCCC
TCAATCCAGCGGACCTTCCTTCCCGCGGCCTGCTGCCGGCTCTGCGGCCTCTTCCGCGTCTTCGCCTTCG
CCCTCAGACGAGTCGGATCTCCCTTTGGGCCGCCTCCCCGCGTCGACTTTAAGACCAATGACTTACAAGG
CAGCTGTAGATCTTAGCCACTTTTTAAAAGAAAAGGGGGGACTGGAAGGGCTAATTCACTCCCAACGAAG
ACAAGATCTGCTTTTTGCTTGTACTGGGTCTCTCTGGTTAGACCAGATCTGAGCCTGGGAGCTCTCTGGC
TAACTAGGGAACCCACTGCTTAAGCCTCAATAAAGCTTGCCTTGAGTGCTTCAAGTAGTGTGTGCCCGTC
TGTTGTGTGACTCTGGTAACTAGAGATCCCTCAGACCCTTTTAGTCAGTGTGGAAAATCTCTAGCAGTAC
GTATAGTAGTTCATGTCATCTTATTATTCAGTATTTATAACTTGCAAAGAAATGAATATCAGAGAGTGAG
AGGAACTTGTTTATTGCAGCTTATAATGGTTACAAATAAAGCAATAGCATCACAAATTTCACAAATAAAG
CATTTTTTTCACTGCATTCTAGTTGTGGTTTGTCCAAACTCATCAATGTATCTTATCATGTCTGGCTCTA
GCTATCCCGCCCCTAACTCCGCCCATCCCGCCCCTAACTCCGCCCAGTTCCGCCCATTCTCCGCCCCATG
GCTGACTAATTTTTTTTATTTATGCAGAGGCCGAGGCCGCCTCGGCCTCTGAGCTATTCCAGAAGTAGTG
AGGAGGCTTTTTTGGAGGCCTAGGGACGTACCCAATTCGCCCTATAGTGAGTCGTATTACGCGCGCTCAC
TGGCCGTCGTTTTACAACGTCGTGACTGGGAAAACCCTGGCGTTACCCAACTTAATCGCCTTGCAGCACA
TCCCCCTTTCGCCAGCTGGCGTAATAGCGAAGAGGCCCGCACCGATCGCCCTTCCCAACAGTTGCGCAGC
CTGAATGGCGAATGGG
[124 nt withheld, positions 8207-8330]
C
[91 nt withheld, positions 8332-8422]
A
[49 nt withheld, positions 8424-8472]
CCTTTGACGTTGGAGTCCACGTTCTTT
[37 nt withheld, positions 8500-8536]
ACCCTATCTCGGTCTATTCTTTTGATTTATAAGGGATTTTGCCGATTTCGGCCTATTGGTTAAAAAATGA
GCTGATTTAACAAAAATTTAACGCGAATTTTAACAAAATATTAACGCTTACAATTTAGGTGGCACTTTTC
GGGGAAATGTGCGCGGAACCCCTATTTGTTTATTTTTCTAAATACATTCAAATATGTATCCGCTCATGAG
ACAATAACCCTGATAAATGCTTCAATAATATTGAAAAAGGAAGAGTATGAGTATTCAACATTTCCGTGTC
GCCCTTATTCCCTTTTTTGCGGCATTTTGCCTTCCTGTTTTTGCTCACCCAGAAACGCTGGTGAAAGTAA
AAGATGCTGAAGATCAGTTGGGTGCACGAGTGGGTTACATCGAACTGGATCTCAACAGCGGTAAGATCCT
TGAGAGTTTTCGCCCCGAAGAACGTTTTCCAATGATGAGCACTTTTAAAGTTCTGCTATGTGGCGCGGTA
TTATCCCGTATTGACGCCGGGCAAGAGCAACTCGGTCGCCGCATACACTATTCTCAGAATGACTTGGTTG
AGTACTCACCAGTCACAGAAAAGCATCTTACGGATGGCATGACAGTAAGAGAATTATGCAGTGCTGCCAT
AACCATGAGTGATAACACTGCGGCCAACTTACTTCTGACAACGATCGGAGGACCGAAGGAGCTAACCGCT
TTTTTGCACAACATGGGGGATCATGTAACTCGCCTTGATCGTTGGGAACCGGAGCTGAATGAAGCCATAC
CAAACGACGAGCGTGACACCACGATGCCTGTAGCAATGGCAACAACGTTGCGCAAACTATTAACTGGCGA
ACTACTTACTCTAGCTTCCCGGCAACAATTAATAGACTGGATGGAGGCGGATAAAGTTGCAGGACCACTT
CTGCGCTCGGCCCTTCCGGCTGGCTGGTTTATTGCTGATAAATCTGGAGCCGGTGAGCGTGGGTCTCGCG
GTATCATTGCAGCACTGGGGCCAGATGGTAAGCCCTCCCGTATCGTAGTTATCTACACGACGGGGAGTCA
GGCAACTATGGATGAACGAAATAGACAGATCGCTGAGATAGGTGCCTCACTGATTAAGCATTGGTAACTG
TCAGACCAAGTTTACTCATATATACTTTAGATTGATTTAAAACTTCATTTTTAATTTAAAAGGATCTAGG
TGAAGATCCTTTTTGATAATCTCATGACCAAAATCCCTTAACGTGAGTTTTCGTTCCACTGAGCGTCAGA
CCCCGTAGAAAAGATCAAAGGATCTTCTTGAGATCCTTTTTTTCTGCGCGTAATCTGCTGCTTGCAAACA
AAAAAACCACCGCTACCAGCGGTGGTTTGTTTGCCGGATCAAGAGCTACCAACTCTTTTTCCGAAGGTAA
CTGGCTTCAGCAGAGCGCAGATACCAAATACTGTTCTTCTAGTGTAGCCGTAGTTAGGCCACCACTTCAA
GAACTCTGTAGCACCGCCTACATACCTCGCTCTGCTAATCCTGTTACCAGTGGCTGCTGCCAGTGGCGAT
AAGTCGTGTCTTACCGGGTTGGACTCAAGACGATAGTTACCGGATAAGGCGCAGCGGTCGGGCTGAACGG
GGGGTTCGTGCACACAGCCCAGCTTGGAGCGAACGACCTACACCGAACTGAGATACCTACAGCGTGAGCT
ATGAGAAAGCGCCACGCTTCCCGAAGGGAGAAAGGCGGACAGGTATCCGGTAAGCGGCAGGGTCGGAACA
GGAGAGCGCACGAGGGAGCTTCCAGGGGGAAACGCCTGGTATCTTTATAGTCCTGTCGGGTTTCGCCACC
TCTGACTTGAGCGTCGATTTTTGTGATGCTCGTCAGGGGGGCGGAGCCTATGGAAAAACGCCAGCAACGC
GGCCTTTTTACGGTTCCTGGCCTTTTGCTGGCCTTTTGCTCACATGTTCTTTCCTGCGTTATCCCCTGAT
TCTGTGGATAACCGTATTACCGCCTTTGAGTGAGCTGATACCGCTCGCCGCAGCCGAACGACCGAGCGCA
GCGAGTCAGTGAGCGAGGAAGCGGAAGAGCGCCCAATACGCAAACCGCCTCTCCCCGCGCGTTGGCCGAT
TCATTAATGCAGCTGGCACGACAGGTTTCCCGACTGGAAAGCGGGCAGTGAGCGCAACGCAATTAATGTG
AGTTAGCTCACTCATTAGGCACCCCAGGCTTTACACTTTATGCTTCCGGCTCGTATGTTGTGTGGAATTG
TGAGCGGATAACAATTTCACACAGGAAACAGCTATGACCATGATTACGCCAAGCGCGCAATTAACCCTCA
CTAAAGGGAACAAAAGCTGGAGCTGCAAGC
