>Addgene plasmid #143899 | TFORF1011 | depositor partial sequence | sequence record 283824 | Insert
ACCGCCACCATGCAGGTGGACCCTCCTCTTCACGGGCCTCCAAATGACTTTCTCATTTTTCAAATCATTC
CTCTGCACTCACTTTCTATAATGCCCCGGTTTCTCTGGATTCTGTGCTTCTCCATGGAGGAAACTCAAGG
AGAACTGACAAGTTCTTGTGGTTCTAAAACCATGGCCAATGTATCTTTGGCATTTAGGGATGTGTCCATA
GACCTCTCCCAAGAGGAGTGGGAGTGCCTGGACGCTGTGCAGAGGGACTTGTACAAGGATGTGATGTTGG
AGAACTACAGCAACCTGGTCTCACTGGGATATACCATTCCTAAGCCAGATGTGATTACTTTATTGGAGCA
AGAGAAAGAGCCCTGGATAGTAATGAGGGAAGGGACAAGGAATTGGTTCACAGATTTGGAATACAAGTAT
ATTACCAAGAATTTGCTTTCAGAAAAGAATGTTTGCAAAATCTATTTATCTCAATTGCAGACAGGGGAAA
AAAGTAAAAACACCATCCATGAGGACACCATTTTCAGAAATGGTTTGCAGTGTAAACATGAATTTGAGAG
ACAAGAGAGACATCAGATGGGATGCGTTAGTCAAATGCTAATCCAAAAACAAATATCTCATCCTCTACAT
CCAAAAATTCATGCTAGAGAGAAATCATATGAATGTAAGGAATGTAGAAAGGCCTTTAGACAACAGTCAT
ACCTTATTCAACATCTGAGAATTCACACTGGTGAGAGACCCTATAAATGTATGGAATGTGGAAAGGCCTT
TTGTCGAGTGGGAGACCTTAGAGTACATCACACAATCCATGCTGGGGAGAGACCCTATGAATGTAAAGAA
TGTGGGAAGGCCTTTAGACTTCATTATCACCTTACTGAACATCAGAGAATACATTCTGGTGTGAAACCCT
ACGAGTGTAAGGAATGTGGGAAAGCCTTTAGTCGTGTTAGAGACCTTAGAGTACATCAGACAATTCATGC
TGGAGAGAGACCTTATGAATGTAAAGAATGTGGGAAGGCCTTTAGACTTCATTATCAACTAACTGAACAT
CAAAGAATTCATACTGGTGAGAGGCCTTATGAATGTAAGGTTTGTGGCAAGACCTTTAGGGTACAACGAC
ATATTAGTCAACATCAGAAAATTCATACTGGTGTCAAACCCTATAAATGTAATGAATGTGGGAAGGCCTT
TAGTCATGGCTCATACCTTGTTCAACATCAGAAAATTCATACTGGTGAAAAACCCTACGAATGTAAAGAA
TGTGGTAAGTCCTTTAGTTTTCATGCAGAACTTGCTCGACATCGTAGAATTCATACTGGTGAGAAACCCT
ATGAATGTAGAGAATGTGGAAAAGCCTTTCGTCTTCAAACGGAACTTACTCGGCATCATAGAACTCATAC
TGGTGAGAAACCCTATGAATGTAAGGAATGTGGGAAGGCCTTTATTTGTGGTTATCAACTTACTTTACAT
CTGAGAACTCACACCGGTGAGATTCCCTATGAATGTAAGGAATGTGGAAAAACCTTCAGTAGTCGCTATC
ATCTCACTCAACACTACAGAATTCATACTGGTGAGAAACCCTACATATGTAACGAATGTGGAAAAGCCTT
TCGTCTTCAAGGAGAACTTACCCGACATCACAGAATTCATACATGTGAGAAACCCTATGAATGTAAGGAA
TGTGGGAAGGCTTTTATTCATAGCAATCAATTTATTTCACACCAGCGAATTCACACCAGTGAGAGCACCT
ACATATGTAAAGAATGTGGGAAGATTTTTAGTCGTCGCTATAATCTTACTCAACATTTTAAAATTCATAC
TGGTGAAAAACCCTACATATGTAATGAATGTGGGAAAGCCTTTCGATTTCAAACAGAACTTACTCAGCAT
CACAGAATTCATACTGGTGAAAAACCCTATAAATGTACAGAATGTGGGAAGGCCTTTATTCGTAGCACTC
ATCTCACGCAACATCACAGAATTCATACTGGTGAGAAACCCTACGAATGTACGGAATGTGGGAAGACGTT
TAGTCGGCACTATCATCTTACTCAACATCACAGAGGCCATACTGGTGAGAAGCCCTACATATGTAATGAA
TGTGGGAATGCTTTTATTTGCAGTTATCGACTTACATTACATCAAAGAATTCACACTGGTGAGCTTCCAT
ATGAATGTAAGGAATGTGGAAAGACCTTTAGTCGTCGGTATCATCTTACTCAACATTTTAGACTTCATAC
TGGTGAGAAACCTTATAGCTGTAAAGAATGTGGGAATGCCTTTCGTCTTCAAGCAGAACTTACTCGACAT
CACATAGTTCACACGGGTGAGAAACCCTATAAATGTAAAGAATGTGGGAAAGCCTTCAGTGTTAATTCAG
AACTTACTCGACATCACAGAATTCATACTGGTGAAAAACCCTATCAATGTAAAGAATGTGGAAAAGCCTT
TATTCGTAGTGATCAACTTACTTTACATCAGAGAAATCATATTAGTGAGGAAGTCCTATGCATAATGTAG
TAATGAACTAGTCCGTAACTTGAAAGTATTTCGATTTCTTGGCTTTATATATCTTGTGGAAAGGACGAAA
ACGCTACTGAGGACGCTCCATA
