>Addgene plasmid #143899 | TFORF1011 | depositor partial sequence | sequence record 283825 | Barcode
AAACGCTACTGAGGACGCTCCATA
